Addgene plasmid #11310: pGL3 CXCR4 1P
Depositing lab: Phil Sharp. Depositing organization: Massachusetts Institute of Technology. Publication: siRNAs can function as miRNAs. Doench JG, Petersen CP, Sharp PA. Genes Dev. 2003 Feb 15. 17(4):438-42. 10.1101/gad.1064703 PubMed 12600936.
Backbone
  Vector backbone: pGL3-control
  Backbone manufacturer: Promega
  Backbone size w/o insert (bp): 5256
  Vector type: Luciferase
Growth in bacteria
  Bacterial resistance: Ampicillin, 100 μg/mL
  Growth temperature: 37°C
  Growth strain: DH5alpha
  Copy number: High Copy
Gene/Insert
  Gene/Insert name: 1 perfect binding site for CXCR4 siRNA antisense
  Insert size (bp): 46
  Tag / fusion protein: Pp-luc (N terminal on backbone)
  Cloning method: Restriction Enzyme; 5′ cloning site XbaI (not destroyed); 3′ cloning site ApaI (not destroyed)
  Sequencing primers: 5′ See map; 3′ EBV-rev
Terms and licenses: Academic/Nonprofit Terms; Industry Terms: Not Available to Industry
Depositor comments: The end of the ORF and the beginning of the 3' UTR is (with the TAA stop codon, followed by T, then the XbaI site TCTAGA): GATCGCCGTG TAA T TCTAGA GTCGGGGCG. We digested the plasmids with XbaI, and ligated in the following: ctaga ttccgagatatcggtaat gggcc. This produced a modified vector, still containing an XbaI site, but now also containing an ApaI site (GGGCCC), to allow for directional cloning of 3' UTR inserts. The final vector contains, starting with the stop codon TAA: TAA T Tctaga ttccgagatatcggtaat gggccC TAGA. All UTR inserts were then constructed in the following format: TCTAGACTCGAGCCGG[binding site]ATCGCGGGCCC. A single perfect binding site is AAGTTTTCACTCCAGCTAACACCGG. The CXCR4 siRNA used is GUUUUCACUCCAGCUAACACATTCAAAAGUGAGGUCGAUUGU.
How to cite: pGL3 CXCR4 1P was a gift from Phil Sharp (Addgene plasmid # 11310 ; http://n2t.net/addgene:11310 ; RRID:Addgene_11310)
