[The description below was written by a language model from this plasmid's Addgene catalogue record and pLannotate feature annotations shown in this document.]
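Description:
pGL3 CXCR4 1P is a mammalian luciferase reporter plasmid built on the Promega pGL3-control backbone. It carries a single, perfectly complementary target site for the antisense strand of a CXCR4 siRNA in the 3′ UTR of firefly luciferase. The annotated 5,306 nt depositor sequence shows an SV40 early promoter driving the luc+ coding sequence, followed by the SV40 polyadenylation signal and a downstream SV40 enhancer/early promoter fragment, which matches the enhancer arrangement of pGL3-control. Upstream of the expression cassette are a synthetic poly(A) signal and an RNA polymerase II transcriptional pause site, which limit read-through transcription from the backbone into the reporter. In bacteria the plasmid is maintained through a high-copy ColE1/pUC-type origin and selected with ampicillin via the β-lactamase gene. An f1 origin is also present, and the short TcR, lacZα and large T antigen annotations are backbone fragments rather than functional genes.

According to the depositor comments, the XbaI site just after the luciferase stop codon was first modified with a short linker that kept XbaI and added an ApaI site, allowing directional cloning of 3′ UTR inserts. The 46 bp insert was then placed between these two sites, both of which remain intact, and holds one binding site within fixed flanking sequence. The feature table does not annotate this small insert, which should lie between the end of the luciferase ORF and the SV40 poly(A) signal. The catalogue lists luciferase as an N-terminal tag, but the site sits after the stop codon in the untranslated region, so it is not a protein fusion. The associated publication examines whether siRNAs can act like miRNAs. In that setting the reporter measures siRNA-directed repression of luciferase expression through a fully complementary target site.
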