Features (pLannotate 1.2.2; 13 found; start..end, strand, type, name):
     48..244     +  promoter       SV40 promoter: SV40 early promoter
    280..1932    +  CDS            luciferase: firefly luciferase; luc+; enhanced luc+ version of the luciferase gene
   2023..2144    -  polyA_signal   SV40 poly(A) signal: SV40 polyadenylation signal
   2167..2235    -  CDS            large T antigen (fragment): large T antigen from SV40 (simian virus 40)
   2257..2491    -  promoter       SV40 promoter (fragment): SV40 enhancer and early promoter
   2497..2629    +  CDS            TcR (fragment): tetracycline efflux protein; tet; confers resistance to tetracycline
   2809..3397    -  rep_origin     ori: high-copy-number ColE1/pMB1/pBR322/pUC origin of replication
   3568..4428    -  CDS            AmpR: β-lactamase; bla; confers resistance to ampicillin, carbenicillin, and related antibiotics
   4429..4533    -  promoter       AmpR promoter: bla
   4560..4988    +  rep_origin     f1 ori (sequence partly withheld): f1 bacteriophage origin of replication; arrow indicates direction of (+) strand synthesis
   5020..5087    -  CDS            lacZα (fragment): LacZα fragment of β-galactosidase; lacZ fragment
   5146..5194    +  polyA_signal   poly(A) signal: synthetic polyadenylation signal
   5208..5299    +  misc_feature   pause site: RNA polymerase II transcriptional pause signal from the human α2 globin gene
>Addgene plasmid #11310 | pGL3 CXCR4 1P | depositor full sequence | sequence record 6938 | Author sequence
GGTACCGAGCTCTTACGCGTGCTAGCCCGGGCTCGAGATCTGCGATCTGCATCTCAATTAGTCAGCAACC
ATAGTCCCGCCCCTAACTCCGCCCATCCCGCCCCTAACTCCGCCCAGTTCCGCCCATTCTCCGCCCCATC
GCTGACTAATTTTTTTTATTTATGCAGAGGCCGAGGCCGCCTCGGCCTCTGAGCTATTCCAGAAGTAGTG
AGGAGGCTTTTTTGGAGGCCTAGGCTTTTGCAAAAAGCTTGGCATTCCGGTACTGTTGGTAAAGCCACCA
TGGAAGACGCCAAAAACATAAAGAAAGGCCCGGCGCCATTCTATCCGCTGGAAGATGGAACCGCTGGAGA
GCAACTGCATAAGGCTATGAAGAGATACGCCCTGGTTCCTGGAACAATTGCTTTTACAGATGCACATATC
GAGGTGGACATCACTTACGCTGAGTACTTCGAAATGTCCGTTCGGTTGGCAGAAGCTATGAAACGATATG
GGCTGAATACAAATCACAGAATCGTCGTATGCAGTGAAAACTCTCTTCAATTCTTTATGCCGGTGTTGGG
CGCGTTATTTATCGGAGTTGCAGTTGCGCCCGCGAACGACATTTATAATGAACGTGAATTGCTCAACAGT
ATGGGCATTTCGCAGCCTACCGTGGTGTTCGTTTCCAAAAAGGGGTTGCAAAAAATTTTGAACGTGCAAA
AAAAGCTCCCAATCATCCAAAAAATTATTATCATGGATTCTAAAACGGATTACCAGGGATTTCAGTCGAT
GTACACGTTCGTCACATCTCATCTACCTCCCGGTTTTAATGAATACGATTTTGTGCCAGAGTCCTTCGAT
AGGGACAAGACAATTGCACTGATCATGAACTCCTCTGGATCTACTGGTCTGCCTAAAGGTGTCGCTCTGC
CTCATAGAACTGCCTGCGTGAGATTCTCGCATGCCAGAGATCCTATTTTTGGCAATCAAATCATTCCGGA
TACTGCGATTTTAAGTGTTGTTCCATTCCATCACGGTTTTGGAATGTTTACTACACTCGGATATTTGATA
TGTGGATTTCGAGTCGTCTTAATGTATAGATTTGAAGAAGAGCTGTTTCTGAGGAGCCTTCAGGATTACA
AGATTCAAAGTGCGCTGCTGGTGCCAACCCTATTCTCCTTCTTCGCCAAAAGCACTCTGATTGACAAATA
CGATTTATCTAATTTACACGAAATTGCTTCTGGTGGCGCTCCCCTCTCTAAGGAAGTCGGGGAAGCGGTT
GCCAAGAGGTTCCATCTGCCAGGTATCAGGCAAGGATATGGGCTCACTGAGACTACATCAGCTATTCTGA
TTACACCCGAGGGGGATGATAAACCGGGCGCGGTCGGTAAAGTTGTTCCATTTTTTGAAGCGAAGGTTGT
GGATCTGGATACCGGGAAAACGCTGGGCGTTAATCAAAGAGGCGAACTGTGTGTGAGAGGTCCTATGATT
ATGTCCGGTTATGTAAACAATCCGGAAGCGACCAACGCCTTGATTGACAAGGATGGATGGCTACATTCTG
GAGACATAGCTTACTGGGACGAAGACGAACACTTCTTCATCGTTGACCGCCTGAAGTCTCTGATTAAGTA
CAAAGGCTATCAGGTGGCTCCCGCTGAATTGGAATCCATCTTGCTCCAACACCCCAACATCTTCGACGCA
GGTGTCGCAGGTCTTCCCGACGATGACGCCGGTGAACTTCCCGCCGCCGTTGTTGTTTTGGAGCACGGAA
AGACGATGACGGAAAAAGAGATCGTGGATTACGTCGCCAGTCAAGTAACAACCGCGAAAAAGTTGCGCGG
AGGAGTTGTGTTTGTGGACGAAGTACCGAAAGGTCTTACCGGAAAACTCGACGCAAGAAAAATCAGAGAG
ATCCTCATAAAGGCCAAGAAGGGCGGAAAGATCGCCGTGTAATTCTAGACTCGAGCCGGAAGTTTTCACT
CCAGCTAACACCGGATCGCGGGCCCTAGAGTCGGGGCGGCCGGCCGCTTCGAGCAGACATGATAAGATAC
ATTGATGAGTTTGGACAAACCACAACTAGAATGCAGTGAAAAAAATGCTTTATTTGTGAAATTTGTGATG
CTATTGCTTTATTTGTAACCATTATAAGCTGCAATAAACAAGTTAACAACAACAATTGCATTCATTTTAT
GTTTCAGGTTCAGGGGGAGGTGTGGGAGGTTTTTTAAAGCAAGTAAAACCTCTACAAATGTGGTAAAATC
GATAAGGATCTGAACGATGGAGCGGAGAATGGGCGGAACTGGGCGGAGTTAGGGGCGGGATGGGCGGAGT
TAGGGGCGGGACTATGGTTGCTGACTAATTGAGATGCATGCTTTGCATACTTCTGCCTGCTGGGGAGCCT
GGGGACTTTCCACACCTGGTTGCTGACTAATTGAGATGCATGCTTTGCATACTTCTGCCTGCTGGGGAGC
CTGGGGACTTTCCACACCCTAACTGACACACATTCCACAGCGGATCCGTCGACCGATGCCCTTGAGAGCC
TTCAACCCAGTCAGCTCCTTCCGGTGGGCGCGGGGCATGACTATCGTCGCCGCACTTATGACTGTCTTCT
TTATCATGCAACTCGTAGGACAGGTGCCGGCAGCGCTCTTCCGCTTCCTCGCTCACTGACTCGCTGCGCT
CGGTCGTTCGGCTGCGGCGAGCGGTATCAGCTCACTCAAAGGCGGTAATACGGTTATCCACAGAATCAGG
GGATAACGCAGGAAAGAACATGTGAGCAAAAGGCCAGCAAAAGGCCAGGAACCGTAAAAAGGCCGCGTTG
CTGGCGTTTTTCCATAGGCTCCGCCCCCCTGACGAGCATCACAAAAATCGACGCTCAAGTCAGAGGTGGC
GAAACCCGACAGGACTATAAAGATACCAGGCGTTTCCCCCTGGAAGCTCCCTCGTGCGCTCTCCTGTTCC
GACCCTGCCGCTTACCGGATACCTGTCCGCCTTTCTCCCTTCGGGAAGCGTGGCGCTTTCTCATAGCTCA
CGCTGTAGGTATCTCAGTTCGGTGTAGGTCGTTCGCTCCAAGCTGGGCTGTGTGCACGAACCCCCCGTTC
AGCCCGACCGCTGCGCCTTATCCGGTAACTATCGTCTTGAGTCCAACCCGGTAAGACACGACTTATCGCC
ACTGGCAGCAGCCACTGGTAACAGGATTAGCAGAGCGAGGTATGTAGGCGGTGCTACAGAGTTCTTGAAG
TGGTGGCCTAACTACGGCTACACTAGAAGAACAGTATTTGGTATCTGCGCTCTGCTGAAGCCAGTTACCT
TCGGAAAAAGAGTTGGTAGCTCTTGATCCGGCAAACAAACCACCGCTGGTAGCGGTGGTTTTTTTGTTTG
CAAGCAGCAGATTACGCGCAGAAAAAAAGGATCTCAAGAAGATCCTTTGATCTTTTCTACGGGGTCTGAC
GCTCAGTGGAACGAAAACTCACGTTAAGGGATTTTGGTCATGAGATTATCAAAAAGGATCTTCACCTAGA
TCCTTTTAAATTAAAAATGAAGTTTTAAATCAATCTAAAGTATATATGAGTAAACTTGGTCTGACAGTTA
CCAATGCTTAATCAGTGAGGCACCTATCTCAGCGATCTGTCTATTTCGTTCATCCATAGTTGCCTGACTC
CCCGTCGTGTAGATAACTACGATACGGGAGGGCTTACCATCTGGCCCCAGTGCTGCAATGATACCGCGAG
ACCCACGCTCACCGGCTCCAGATTTATCAGCAATAAACCAGCCAGCCGGAAGGGCCGAGCGCAGAAGTGG
TCCTGCAACTTTATCCGCCTCCATCCAGTCTATTAATTGTTGCCGGGAAGCTAGAGTAAGTAGTTCGCCA
GTTAATAGTTTGCGCAACGTTGTTGCCATTGCTACAGGCATCGTGGTGTCACGCTCGTCGTTTGGTATGG
CTTCATTCAGCTCCGGTTCCCAACGATCAAGGCGAGTTACATGATCCCCCATGTTGTGCAAAAAAGCGGT
TAGCTCCTTCGGTCCTCCGATCGTTGTCAGAAGTAAGTTGGCCGCAGTGTTATCACTCATGGTTATGGCA
GCACTGCATAATTCTCTTACTGTCATGCCATCCGTAAGATGCTTTTCTGTGACTGGTGAGTACTCAACCA
AGTCATTCTGAGAATAGTGTATGCGGCGACCGAGTTGCTCTTGCCCGGCGTCAATACGGGATAATACCGC
GCCACATAGCAGAACTTTAAAAGTGCTCATCATTGGAAAACGTTCTTCGGGGCGAAAACTCTCAAGGATC
TTACCGCTGTTGAGATCCAGTTCGATGTAACCCACTCGTGCACCCAACTGATCTTCAGCATCTTTTACTT
TCACCAGCGTTTCTGGGTGAGCAAAAACAGGAAGGCAAAATGCCGCAAAAAAGGGAATAAGGGCGACACG
GAAATGTTGAATACTCATACTCTTCCTTTTTCAATATTATTGAAGCATTTATCAGGGTTATTGTCTCATG
AGCGGATACATATTTGAATGTATTTAGAAAAATAAACAAATAGGGGTTCCGCGCACATTTCCCCGAAAAG
TGCCACCTG
[124 nt withheld, positions 4560-4683]
C
[91 nt withheld, positions 4685-4775]
A
[49 nt withheld, positions 4777-4825]
CCTTTGACGTTGGAGTCCACGTTCTTT
[37 nt withheld, positions 4853-4889]
ACCCTATCTCGGTCTATTCTTTTGATTTATAAGGGATTTTGCCGATTTCGGCCTATTGGTTAAAAAATGA
GCTGATTTAACAAAAATTTAACGCGAATTTTAACAAAATATTAACGCTTACAATTTGCCATTCGCCATTC
AGGCTGCGCAACTGTTGGGAAGGGCGATCGGTGCGGGCCTCTTCGCTATTACGCCAGCCCAAGCTACCAT
GATAAGTAAGTAATATTAAGGTACGGGAGGTACTTGGAGCGGCCGCAATAAAATATCTTTATTTTCATTA
CATCTGTGTGTTGGTTTTTTGTGTGAATCGATAGTACTAACATACGCTCTCCATCAAAACAAAACGAAAC
AAAACAAACTAGCAAAATAGGCTGTCCCCAGTGCAAGTGCAGGTGCCAGAACATTTCTCTATCGATA
