>Addgene plasmid #11310 | pGL3 CXCR4 1P | addgene partial sequence | sequence record 18191 | EBV-rev 5'-GTGGTTTGTCCAAACTCATC-3'
CTCGAAGCGGCCGGCCGCCCCGACTCTAGGGCCCGCGATCCGGGTTTTCCTCCAGCTATACACCGGCTCG
AGTCTAGAATTACACGGCGATCTTTCCTTCCTTCTTGGCCTTTATGAGGATCTCTCTGATTTTTCTTGCG
TCGAGTTTTCCGGTAAGACCTTTCGGTACTTCGTCCACAAACACAACTCCTCCGCGCAACTTTTTCGCGG
TTGTTACTTGACTGGCGACGTAATCCACGATCTCTTTTTCCGTCATCGTCTTTCCGTGCTCCAAAACAAC
AACGGCGGCGGGAAGTTCACCGGCGTCATCGTCGGGAAGACCTGCGACACCTGCGTCGAAGATGTTGGGG
TGTTGGAGCAAGATGGATTCCAATTCAGCGGGAGCCACCTGATAGCCTTTGTACTTAATCAGAGACTTCA
GGCGGTCAACGATGAAGAAGTGTTCGTCTTCGTCCCAGTAAGCTATGTCTCCAGAATGTAGCCATCCATC
CTTGTCAATCAAGGCGTTGGTCGCTTCCGGATTGTTTACATAACCGGACATAATCATAGGACCTCTCACA
CACAGTTCGCCTCTTTGATTAACGCCCAGCGTTTTCCCGGTATCCAGATCCACAACCTTCGCTTCAAAAA
ATGGAACAACTTTACCGACCGCGCCCGGTTTATC
